Addgene plasmid #214338: pFastBac_human-IL-18
Purpose: Protein overexpression in bacteria
Depositing lab: Jonathan Kagan. Depositing organization: Boston Children's Hospital. Publication: Structural insights into cytokine cleavage by inflammatory caspase-4. Devant P, Dong Y, Mintseris J, Ma W, Gygi SP, Wu H, Kagan JC. Nature. 2023 Dec;624(7991):451-459. doi: 10.1038/s41586-023-06751-9. Epub 2023 Nov 22. PubMed 37993712.
Backbone
  Vector backbone: pFastBac HTb
  Backbone size w/o insert (bp): 5400
  Vector type: Bacterial Expression
Growth in bacteria
  Bacterial resistance: Ampicillin, 100 μg/mL
  Growth temperature: 37°C
  Growth strain: DH5alpha
  Copy number: High Copy
Gene/Insert
  Gene/Insert name: IL18 (alt names: IL-18 (mature); Interleukin-18)
  Species: H. sapiens (human)
  Entrez Gene: IL18 (a.k.a. IGIF, IL-18, IL-1g, IL1F4)
  Promoter: T7
  Tag / fusion protein: His-TEV (N terminal on insert)
  Cloning method: Restriction Enzyme; 5′ cloning site unknown (unknown if destroyed)
  Sequencing primers: 5′ T7-fwd; 3′ T7-term
Terms and licenses: Academic/Nonprofit Terms; Industry Terms: Not Available to Industry
How to cite: pFastBac_human-IL-18 was a gift from Jonathan Kagan (Addgene plasmid # 214338 ; http://n2t.net/addgene:214338 ; RRID:Addgene_214338)
