[The description below was written by a language model from this plasmid's Addgene catalogue record and pLannotate feature annotations shown in this document.]
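Description:
pFastBac_human-IL-18 is a baculovirus donor (transfer) plasmid built on the pFastBac HTb backbone and carrying human interleukin-18. It is maintained in E. coli through a high-copy ColE1/pUC-type origin with ampicillin resistance (AmpR under its bla promoter), and it also carries an f1 phage origin. As in other Bac-to-Bac style donors, the expression cassette and a gentamicin acetyltransferase marker (driven by the Pc integron promoter) lie between the Tn7R and Tn7L mini-Tn7 ends. This whole segment can therefore be transposed into a bacmid in a suitable helper strain, with gentamicin selection, to generate recombinant baculovirus DNA.

The payload is an N-terminally tagged IL18 coding sequence: a polyhistidine affinity tag, then a TEV protease cleavage site, then an IL18 fragment of roughly 500 nt. That length fits the catalogue's alternative name "IL-18 (mature)", meaning the cytokine without its propeptide. The tag supports metal-affinity purification and can be removed with TEV. In the annotated sequence the cassette sits downstream of the Autographa californica polyhedrin promoter and ends with an SV40 polyadenylation signal, an arrangement designed for very late, high-level expression in baculovirus-infected insect cells.

The catalogue fields conflict with this. They list the vector type as bacterial expression, the purpose as overexpression in bacteria, and the promoter as T7 with T7 sequencing primers, yet the feature table contains no T7 promoter or terminator. The sequenced record (5,237 nt) is also slightly smaller than the stated backbone size. The record links the plasmid to structural work on cytokine cleavage by caspase-4, where purified recombinant IL-18 would be the expected product.
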