Features (pLannotate 1.2.2; 17 found; start..end, strand, type, name):
      2..456     +  rep_origin     f1 ori (sequence partly withheld): f1 bacteriophage origin of replication; arrow indicates direction of (+) strand synthesis
    482..586     +  promoter       AmpR promoter: bla
    587..1447    +  CDS            AmpR: β-lactamase; bla; confers resistance to ampicillin, carbenicillin, and related antibiotics
   1618..2206    +  rep_origin     ori: high-copy-number ColE1/pMB1/pBR322/pUC origin of replication
   2392..2443    -  misc_feature   bom (fragment): basis of mobility region from pBR322
   2511..2735    -  mobile_element Tn7R: mini-Tn7 element (right end of the Tn7 transposon) Tn7
   2802..3335    -  CDS            GmR: gentamycin acetyltransferase; aacC1; confers resistance to gentamycin
   3505..3533    -  promoter       Pc promoter: intI1 (promoter lies within the coding sequence); class 1 integron promoter
   3511..3858    -  CDS            YPR2_ECOLX (fragment): Protein predicted: Swiss-Prot protein existence level 4. From Escherichia coli.
   3885..3976    +  promoter       polyhedrin promoter: polh from Autographa californica; promoter for the baculovirus polyhedrin gene
   4041..4060    +  CDS            8xHis (fragment): 8xHis affinity tag
   4082..4102    +  CDS            TEV site: tobacco etch virus (TEV) protease recognition and cleavage site
   4082..4576    +  CDS            IL18 (fragment): IL18_HUMAN - Also known as IGIF, IL1F4. Experimental evidence at protein level: Swiss-Prot protein existence level 1. A proinflammatory cytokine primarily involved in polarized T- helper 1 (Th1) cell and natural killer (NK) cell immune responses (Probable). Upon binding to IL18R1 and IL18RAP, forms a signaling ternary complex which activates NF-kappa-B, triggering synthesis of inflammatory mediators (PubMed:14528293, PubMed:25500532). Synergizes with IL12/interleukin-12 to induce IFNG synthesis from T-helper 1 (Th1) cells and natural killer (NK) cells (Probable) (PubMed:10653850). From Homo sa
   4621..4704    +  CDS            large T antigen (fragment): large T antigen from SV40 (simian virus 40)
   4727..4861    +  polyA_signal   SV40 poly(A) signal: SV40 polyadenylation signal
   4890..5055    -  mobile_element Tn7L: mini-Tn7 element (left end of the Tn7 transposon) Tn7
   5218..5234    +  CDS            lacZα (fragment): LacZα fragment of β-galactosidase; lacZ fragment
>Addgene plasmid #214338 | pFastBac_human-IL-18 | addgene full sequence | sequence record 426861 | Addgene NGS Result
G
[124 nt withheld, positions 2-125]
C
[91 nt withheld, positions 127-217]
A
[49 nt withheld, positions 219-267]
CCTTTGACGTTGGAGTCCACGTTCTT
[37 nt withheld, positions 294-330]
ACCCTATCTCGGTCTATTCTTTTGATTTATAAGGGATTTTGCCGATTTCGGCCTATTGGTTAAAAAATGA
GCTGATTTAACAAAAATTTAACGCGAATTTTAACAAAATATTAACGCTTACAATTTAGGTGGCACTTTTC
GGGGAAATGTGCGCGGAACCCCTATTTGTTTATTTTTCTAAATACATTCAAATATGTATCCGCTCATGAG
ACAATAACCCTGATAAATGCTTCAATAATATTGAAAAAGGAAGAGTATGAGTATTCAACATTTCCGTGTC
GCCCTTATTCCCTTTTTTGCGGCATTTTGCCTTCCTGTTTTTGCTCACCCAGAAACGCTGGTGAAAGTAA
AAGATGCTGAAGATCAGTTGGGTGCACGAGTGGGTTACATCGAACTGGATCTCAACAGCGGTAAGATCCT
TGAGAGTTTTCGCCCCGAAGAACGTTTTCCAATGATGAGCACTTTTAAAGTTCTGCTATGTGGCGCGGTA
TTATCCCGTATTGACGCCGGGCAAGAGCAACTCGGTCGCCGCATACACTATTCTCAGAATGACTTGGTTG
AGTACTCACCAGTCACAGAAAAGCATCTTACGGATGGCATGACAGTAAGAGAATTATGCAGTGCTGCCAT
AACCATGAGTGATAACACTGCGGCCAACTTACTTCTGACAACGATCGGAGGACCGAAGGAGCTAACCGCT
TTTTTGCACAACATGGGGGATCATGTAACTCGCCTTGATCGTTGGGAACCGGAGCTGAATGAAGCCATAC
CAAACGACGAGCGTGACACCACGATGCCTGTAGCAATGGCAACAACGTTGCGCAAACTATTAACTGGCGA
ACTACTTACTCTAGCTTCCCGGCAACAATTAATAGACTGGATGGAGGCGGATAAAGTTGCAGGACCACTT
CTGCGCTCGGCCCTTCCGGCTGGCTGGTTTATTGCTGATAAATCTGGAGCCGGTGAGCGTGGGTCTCGCG
GTATCATTGCAGCACTGGGGCCAGATGGTAAGCCCTCCCGTATCGTAGTTATCTACACGACGGGGAGTCA
GGCAACTATGGATGAACGAAATAGACAGATCGCTGAGATAGGTGCCTCACTGATTAAGCATTGGTAACTG
TCAGACCAAGTTTACTCATATATACTTTAGATTGATTTAAAACTTCATTTTTAATTTAAAAGGATCTAGG
TGAAGATCCTTTTTGATAATCTCATGACCAAAATCCCTTAACGTGAGTTTTCGTTCCACTGAGCGTCAGA
CCCCGTAGAAAAGATCAAAGGATCTTCTTGAGATCCTTTTTTTCTGCGCGTAATCTGCTGCTTGCAAACA
AAAAAACCACCGCTACCAGCGGTGGTTTGTTTGCCGGATCAAGAGCTACCAACTCTTTTTCCGAAGGTAA
CTGGCTTCAGCAGAGCGCAGATACCAAATACTGTTCTTCTAGTGTAGCCGTAGTTAGGCCACCACTTCAA
GAACTCTGTAGCACCGCCTACATACCTCGCTCTGCTAATCCTGTTACCAGTGGCTGCTGCCAGTGGCGAT
AAGTCGTGTCTTACCGGGTTGGACTCAAGACGATAGTTACCGGATAAGGCGCAGCGGTCGGGCTGAACGG
GGGGTTCGTGCACACAGCCCAGCTTGGAGCGAACGACCTACACCGAACTGAGATACCTACAGCGTGAGCT
ATGAGAAAGCGCCACGCTTCCCGAAGGGAGAAAGGCGGACAGGTATCCGGTAAGCGGCAGGGTCGGAACA
GGAGAGCGCACGAGGGAGCTTCCAGGGGGAAACGCCTGGTATCTTTATAGTCCTGTCGGGTTTCGCCACC
TCTGACTTGAGCGTCGATTTTTGTGATGCTCGTCAGGGGGGCGGAGCCTATGGAAAAACGCCAGCAACGC
GGCCTTTTTACGGTTCCTGGCCTTTTGCTGGCCTTTTGCTCACATGTTCTTTCCTGCGTTATCCCCTGAT
TCTGTGGATAACCGTATTACCGCCTTTGAGTGAGCTGATACCGCTCGCCGCAGCCGAACGACCGAGCGCA
GCGAGTCAGTGAGCGAGGAAGCGGAAGAGCGCCTGATGCGGTATTTTCTCCTTACGCATCTGTGCGGTAT
TTCACACCGCATAGACCAGCCGCGTAACCTGGCAAAATCGGTTACGGTTGAGTAATAAATGGATGCCCTG
CGTAAGCGGGTGTGGGCGGACAATAAAGTCTTAAACTGAACAAAATAGATCTAAACTATGACAATAAAGT
CTTAAACTAGACAGAATAGTTGTAAACTGAAATCAGTCCAGTTATGCTGTGAAAAAGCATACTGGACTTT
TGTTATGGCTAAAGCAAACTCTTCATTTTCTGAAGTGCAAATTGCCCGTCGTATTAAAGAGGGGCGTGGC
CAAGGGCATGGTAAAGACTATATTCGCGGCGTTGTGACAATTTACCGAACAACTCCGCGGCCGGGAAGCC
GATCTCGGCTTGAACGAATTGTTAGGTGGCGGTACTTGGGTCGATATCAAAGTGCATCACTTCTTCCCGT
ATGCCCAACTTTGTATAGAGAGCCACTGCGGGATCGTCACCGTAATCTGCTTGCACGTAGATCACATAAG
CACCAAGCGCGTTGGCCTCATGCTTGAGGAGATTGATGAGCGCGGTGGCAATGCCCTGCCTCCGGTGCTC
GCCGGAGACTGCGAGATCATAGATATAGATCTCACTACGCGGCTGCTCAAACTTGGGCAGAACGTAAGCC
GCGAGAGCGCCAACAACCGCTTCTTGGTCGAAGGCAGCAAGCGCGATGAATGTCTTACTACGGAGCAAGT
TCCCGAGGTAATCGGAGTCCGGCTGATGTTGGGAGTAGGTGGCTACGTCTCCGAACTCACGACCGAAAAG
ATCAAGAGCAGCCCGCATGGATTTGACTTGGTCAGGGCCGAGCCTACATGTGCGAATGATGCCCATACTT
GAGCCACCTAACTTTGTTTTAGGGCGACTGCCCTGCTGCGTAACATCGTTGCTGCTCCATAACATCAAAC
ATCGACCCACGGCGTAACGCGCTTGCTGCTTGGATGCCCGAGGCATAGACTGTACAAAAAAACAGTCATA
ACAAGCCATGAAAACCGCCACTGCGCCGTTACCACCGCTGCGTTCGGTCAAGGTTCTGGACCAGTTGCGT
GAGCGCATACGCTACTTGCATTACAGTTTACGAACCGAACAGGCTTATGTCAACTGGGTTCGTGCCTTCA
TCCGTTTCCACGGTGTGCGTCACCCGGCAACCTTGGGCAGCAGCGAAGTCGAGGCATTTCTGTCCTGGCT
GGCGAACGAGCGCAAGGTTTCGGTCTCCACGCATCGTCAGGCATTGGCGGCCTTGCTGTTCTTCTACGGC
AAGGTGCTGTGCACGGATCTGCCCTGGCTTCAGGAGATCGGAAGACCTCGGCCGTCGCGGCGCTTGCCGG
TGGTGCTGACCCCGGATGAAGTGGTTCGCATCCTCGGTTTTCTGGAAGGCGAGCATCGTTTGTTCGCCCA
GGACTCTAGCTATAGTTCTAGTGGTTGGCTACGTATACTCCGGAATATTAATAGATCATGGAGATAATTA
AAATGATAACCATCTCGCAAATAAATAAGTATTTTACTGTTTTCGTAACAGTTTTGTAATAAAAAAACCT
ATAAATATTCCGGATTATTCATACCGTCCCACCATCGGGCGCGGATCTCGGTCCGAAACCATGTCGTACT
ACCATCACCATCACCATCACGATTACGATATCCCAACGACCGAAAACCTGTATTTTCAGGGCGCCTACTT
TGGCAAGCTTGAATCTAAATTATCAGTCATAAGAAATTTGAATGACCAAGTTCTCTTCATTGACCAAGGA
AATCGGCCTCTATTTGAAGATATGACTGATTCTGACTGTAGAGATAATGCACCCCGGACCATATTTATTA
TAAGTATGTATAAAGATAGCCAGCCTAGAGGTATGGCTGTAACTATCTCTGTGAAGTGTGAGAAAATTTC
AACTCTCTCCTGTGAGAACAAAATTATTTCCTTTAAGGAAATGAATCCTCCTGATAACATCAAGGATACA
AAAAGTGACATCATATTCTTTCAGAGAAGTGTCCCAGGACATGATAATAAGATGCAATTTGAATCTTCAT
CATACGAAGGATACTTTCTAGCTTGTGAAAAAGAGAGAGACCTTTTTAAACTCATTTTGAAAAAAGAGGA
TGAATTGGGGGATAGATCTATAATGTTCACTGTTCAAAACGAAGACTAGCTCGAGGCATGCGGTACCAAG
CTTGTCGAGAAGTACTAGAGGATCATAATCAGCCATACCACATTTGTAGAGGTTTTACTTGCTTTAAAAA
ACCTCCCACACCTCCCCCTGAACCTGAAACATAAAATGAATGCAATTGTTGTTGTTAACTTGTTTATTGC
AGCTTATAATGGTTACAAATAAAGCAATAGCATCACAAATTTCACAAATAAAGCATTTTTTTCACTGCAT
TCTAGTTGTGGTTTGTCCAAACTCATCAATGTATCTTATCATGTCTGGATCTGATCACTGATATCGCCTA
GGAGATCCGAACCAGATAAGTGAAATCTAGTTCCAAACTATTTTGTCATTTTTAATTTTCGTATTAGCTT
ACGACGCTACACCCAGTTCCCATCTATTTTGTCACTCTTCCCTAAATAATCCTTAAAAACTCCATTTCCA
CCCCTCCCAGTTCCCAACTATTTTGTCCGCCCACAGCGGGGCATTTTTCTTCCTGTTATGTTTTTAATCA
AACATCCTGCCAACTCCATGTGACAAACCGTCATCTTCGGCTACTTTTTCTCTGTCACAGAATGAAAATT
TTTCTGTCATCTCTTCGTTATTAATGTTTGTAATTGACTGAATATCAACGCTTATTTGCAGCCTGAATGG
CGAATGG
