>Addgene plasmid #214338 | pFastBac_human-IL-18 | depositor partial sequence | sequence record 418089 | insert
TACTTTGGCAAGCTTGAATCTAAATTATCAGTCATAAGAAATTTGAATGACCAAGTTCTCTTCATTGACC
AAGGAAATCGGCCTCTATTTGAAGATATGACTGATTCTGACTGTAGAGATAATGCACCCCGGACCATATT
TATTATAAGTATGTATAAAGATAGCCAGCCTAGAGGTATGGCTGTAACTATCTCTGTGAAGTGTGAGAAA
ATTTCAACTCTCTCCTGTGAGAACAAAATTATTTCCTTTAAGGAAATGAATCCTCCTGATAACATCAAGG
ATACAAAAAGTGACATCATATTCTTTCAGAGAAGTGTCCCAGGACATGATAATAAGATGCAATTTGAATC
TTCATCATACGAAGGATACTTTCTAGCTTGTGAAAAAGAGAGAGACCTTTTTAAACTCATTTTGAAAAAA
GAGGATGAATTGGGGGATAGATCTATAATGTTCACTGTTCAAAACGAAGACTAG
